>Addgene plasmid #234548 | pAAV-mGFAP(ABC1D)-2pabPAC(F198Y) | addgene full sequence | sequence record 471027 | Addgene NGS Result
CACCGACCGGATGTTCCCCAACTGGGCCATGAAAACCATCAACCTGAACGAGAACAGCGAGCTGATGATC
CAGCCCATCAAGAGCCTGCTGCAGACCATCACCCAGAGCCACCGGGTGCTGGAAAAGTACATGCCCGCCA
GAGTGATCTACCTGATCAACCAGGGCATCAACCCCCTGACCGTGGAGCCCCAGCTGGTCGAGAAGATCAT
CTTCTTCAGCGACATCCTGGCCTTCAGCACCCTGACCGAGAAGCTGCCCGTGAACGAGGTGGTCATCCTG
GTCAATCGGTACTTCAGCATCTGCACCCGGATCATCAGCGCCTACGGCGGCGAAGTGACCAAGTACATCG
GCGACTGCGTGATGGCCAGCTTCACCAAAGAGCAGGGCGACGCCGCCATCCGGACCAGCCTGGACATCAT
CTCCGAGCTGAAGCAGCTGCGGCACCACGTGGAGGCCACCAACCCCCTGCACCTGCTGTACACCGGCATC
GGCCTGAGCTACGGCCACGTGATCGAGGGCAACATGGGCAGCAGCCTGAAGATGGACCACACCCTGCTGG
GGGACGCCGTGAACGTGGCCGCCAGGCTGGAAGCCCTGACAAGACAGCTGCCCTACGCCCTGGCCTTTAC
AGCCGGCGTGAAGAAGTGCTGCCAGGCCCAGTGGACCTTCATCAACCTGGGAGCCCACCAGGTCAAGGGC
AAGCAGGAAGCCATCGAGGTCTACACCGTGAATGAGGCCCAGAAGTACTACGACACCCTGCAGATCACCC
AGCTGATCCGGCAGACCCTGGAAAACGACAAGTAAGCGGCCGCATCGATAATCAACCTCTGGATTACAAA
ATTTGTGAAAGATTGACTGGTATTCTTAACTATGTTGCTCCTTTTACGCTATGTGGATACGCTGCTTTAA
TGCCTTTGTATCATGCTATTGCTTCCCGTATGGCTTTCATTTTCTCCTCCTTGTATAAATCCTGGTTGCT
GTCTCTTTATGAGGAGTTGTGGCCCGTTGTCAGGCAACGTGGCGTGGTGTGCACTGTGTTTGCTGACGCA
ACCCCCACTGGTTGGGGCATTGCCACCACCTGTCAGCTCCTTTCCGGGACTTTCGCTTTCCCCCTCCCTA
TTGCCACGGCGGAACTCATCGCCGCCTGCCTTGCCCGCTGCTGGACAGGGGCTCGGCTGTTGGGCACTGA
CAATTCCGTGGTGTTGTCGGGGAAGCTGACGTCCTTTCCATGGCTGCTCGCCTGTGTTGCCACCTGGATT
CTGCGCGGGACGTCCTTCTGCTACGTCCCTTCGGCCCTCAATCCAGCGGACCTTCCTTCCCGCGGCCTGC
TGCCGGCTCTGCGGCCTCTTCCGCGTCTTCGCCTTCGCCCTCAGACGAGTCGGATCTCCCTTTGGGCCGC
CTCCCCGCATCGATGCCGTATACGGTACCCGGGGATCCTCTAGTAGAGTCGAGGAATTCACCCCACCAGT
GCAGGCTGCCTATCAGAAAGTGGTGGCTGGTGTGGCTAATGCCCTGGCCCACAAGTATCACTAAGCTCGC
TTTCTTGCTGTCCAATTTCTATTAAAGGTTCCTTTGTTCCCTAAGTCCAACTACTAAACTGGGGGATATT
ATGAAGGGCCTTGAGCATCTGGATTCTGCCTAATAAAAAACATTTATTTTCATTGCAATGATGTATTTAA
ATTATTTCTGAATATTTTACTAAAAAGGGAATGTGGGAGGTCAGTGCATTTAAAACATAAAGAAATGAAG
AGCTAGTTCAAACCTTGGGAAAATACACTATATCTTAAACTCCATGAAAGAAGGTGAGGCTGCAAACAGC
TAATGCACATTGGCAACAGCCCCTGATGCCTATGCCTTATTCATCCCTCAGAAAAGGATTCAAGTAGAGG
CTTGATTTGGAGGTTAAAGTTTTGCTATGCTGTATTTTACATTACTTATTGTTTTAGCTGTCCTCATGAA
TGTCTTTTCACTACCCATTTGCTTATCCTGCATCTCTCAGCCTTGACTCCACTCAGTTCTCTTGCTTAGA
GATACCACCTTTCCCCTGAAGTGTTCCTTCCATGTTTTACGGCGAGATGGTTTCTCCTCGCCTGGCCACT
CAGCCTTAGTTGTCTCTGTTGTCTTATAGAGGTCTGGTCGACCCCCAACGCGTTGGAGCTCTAGAGCATG
GCTACGTAGATAAGTAGCATGGCGGGTTAATCATTAACTACAAGGAACCCCTAGTGATGGAGTTGGCCAC
TCCCTCTCTGCGCGCTCGCTCGCTCACTGAGGCCGGGCGACCAAAGGTCGCCCGACGCCCGGGCTTTGCC
CGGGCGGCCTCAGTGAGCGAGCGAGCGCGCAGCTGGCGTAATAGCGAAGAGGCCCGCACCGATCGCCCTT
CCCAACAGTTGCGCAGCCTGAATGGCGAATGGCGATTCC
[38 nt withheld, positions 2420-2457]
C
[378 nt withheld, positions 2459-2836]
C
[91 nt withheld, positions 2838-2928]
A
[49 nt withheld, positions 2930-2978]
CCTTTGACGTTGGAGTCCACGTTCTTT
[37 nt withheld, positions 3006-3042]
ACCCTATCTCGGTCTATTCTTTTGATTTATAAGGGATTTTGCCGATTTCGGCCTATTGGTTAAAAAATGA
GCTGATTTAACAAAAATTTAACGCGAATTTTAACAAAATATTAACGCTTACAATTTAAATATTTGCTTAT
ACAATCT
[100 nt withheld, positions 3190-3289]
CTCAGGCAATGACCTGATAGCCTTTGTAG
[69 nt withheld, positions 3319-3387]
T
[44 nt withheld, positions 3389-3432]
ACCTACACATTACTCA
[44 nt withheld, positions 3449-3492]
TTGCGTTGAAATAAAGGCTTCTCCC
[83 nt withheld, positions 3518-3600]
TTCTTTGCCTTGCCTGTATGATTTATTGGATGTTGGAATCGCCTGATGCGGTATTTTCTCCTTACGCATC
TGTGCGGTATTTCACACCGCATATGGTGCACTCTCAGTACAATCTGCTCTGATGCCGCATAGTTAAGCCA
GCCCCGACACCCGCCAACACCCGCTGACGCGCCCTGACGGGCTTGTCTGCTCCCGGCATCCGCTTACAGA
CAAGCTGTGACCGTCTCCGGGAGCTGCATGTGTCAGAGGTTTTCACCGTCATCACCGAAACGCGCGAGAC
GAAAGGGCCTCGTGATACGCCTATTTTTATAGGTTAATGTCATGATAATAATGGTTTCTTAGACGTCAGG
TGGCACTTTTCGGGGAAATGTGCGCGGAACCCCTATTTGTTTATTTTTCTAAATACATTCAAATATGTAT
CCGCTCATGAGACAATAACCCTGATAAATGCTTCAATAATATTGAAAAAGGAAGAGTATGAGTATTCAAC
ATTTCCGTGTCGCCCTTATTCCCTTTTTTGCGGCATTTTGCCTTCCTGTTTTTGCTCACCCAGAAACGCT
GGTGAAAGTAAAAGATGCTGAAGATCAGTTGGGTGCACGAGTGGGTTACATCGAACTGGATCTCAACAGC
GGTAAGATCCTTGAGAGTTTTCGCCCCGAAGAACGTTTTCCAATGATGAGCACTTTTAAAGTTCTGCTAT
GTGGCGCGGTATTATCCCGTATTGACGCCGGGCAAGAGCAACTCGGTCGCCGCATACACTATTCTCAGAA
TGACTTGGTTGAGTACTCACCAGTCACAGAAAAGCATCTTACGGATGGCATGACAGTAAGAGAATTATGC
AGTGCTGCCATAACCATGAGTGATAACACTGCGGCCAACTTACTTCTGACAACGATCGGAGGACCGAAGG
AGCTAACCGCTTTTTTGCACAACATGGGGGATCATGTAACTCGCCTTGATCGTTGGGAACCGGAGCTGAA
TGAAGCCATACCAAACGACGAGCGTGACACCACGATGCCTGTAGCAATGGCAACAACGTTGCGCAAACTA
TTAACTGGCGAACTACTTACTCTAGCTTCCCGGCAACAATTAATAGACTGGATGGAGGCGGATAAAGTTG
CAGGACCACTTCTGCGCTCGGCCCTTCCGGCTGGCTGGTTTATTGCTGATAAATCTGGAGCCGGTGAGCG
TGGGTCTCGCGGTATCATTGCAGCACTGGGGCCAGATGGTAAGCCCTCCCGTATCGTAGTTATCTACACG
ACGGGGAGTCAGGCAACTATGGATGAACGAAATAGACAGATCGCTGAGATAGGTGCCTCACTGATTAAGC
ATTGGTAACTGTCAGACCAAGTTTACTCATATATACTTTAGATTGATTTAAAACTTCATTTTTAATTTAA
AAGGATCTAGGTGAAGATCCTTTTTGATAATCTCATGACCAAAATCCCTTAACGTGAGTTTTCGTTCCAC
TGAGCGTCAGACCCCGTAGAAAAGATCAAAGGATCTTCTTGAGATCCTTTTTTTCTGCGCGTAATCTGCT
GCTTGCAAACAAAAAAACCACCGCTACCAGCGGTGGTTTGTTTGCCGGATCAAGAGCTACCAACTCTTTT
TCCGAAGGTAACTGGCTTCAGCAGAGCGCAGATACCAAATACTGTTCTTCTAGTGTAGCCGTAGTTAGGC
CACCACTTCAAGAACTCTGTAGCACCGCCTACATACCTCGCTCTGCTAATCCTGTTACCAGTGGCTGCTG
CCAGTGGCGATAAGTCGTGTCTTACCGGGTTGGACTCAAGACGATAGTTACCGGATAAGGCGCAGCGGTC
GGGCTGAACGGGGGGTTCGTGCACACAGCCCAGCTTGGAGCGAACGACCTACACCGAACTGAGATACCTA
CAGCGTGAGCTATGAGAAAGCGCCACGCTTCCCGAAGGGAGAAAGGCGGACAGGTATCCGGTAAGCGGCA
GGGTCGGAACAGGAGAGCGCACGAGGGAGCTTCCAGGGGGAAACGCCTGGTATCTTTATAGTCCTGTCGG
GTTTCGCCACCTCTGACTTGAGCGTCGATTTTTGTGATGCTCGTCAGGGGGGCGGAGCCTATGGAAAAAC
GCCAGCAACGCGGCCTTTTTACGGTTCCTGGCCTTTTGCTGGCCTTTTGCTCACATGTTCTTTCCTGCGT
TATCCCCTGATTCTGTGGATAACCGTATTACCGCCTTTGAGTGAGCTGATACCGCTCGCCGCAGCCGAAC
GACCGAGCGCAGCGAGTCAGTGAGCGAGCGAGCGCGCAGAGAGGGAGTGGCCAACTCCATCACTAGGGGT
TCCTTGTAGTTAATGATTAACCCGCCATGCTACTTATCTACGTAGCCATGCTCTAGACTCGAGACGCGTA
ACAAATACCATGTCGCTGGTATGGAGTATAGGCTGTTGCTATGACAGGAACTCAGGGGTCTTAACTGGCT
TGAGCGCTGGGAGGGGGCAAGCAGCCAGGCCTTGTCTGTAAGCTGAAGACCTGGCAGTGCTGAGCTGGTC
AGCCCCCAGGACCTCCTTTTGTGCCCACGAGTGACTCACCTTGGCATAGACATAATGGTCAGGGGTGGGC
ACGCAGCCTGCTTCCCGCTGTGCTCCAGGCCTCCTTCGATGCTTTCCGAGAAGTCTATTGAGCTGGGAGC
TTGTACTGCACCCGGGGCTGACATCCTGGCATCCTGGGATAAAAGCAGCCCACGGGGCTGCCCTTGCCAT
ATGCCTCACTGGCGGCAGAGAACAAGGCTCTATTCAGCGAGTACCCTGGGGAGTTCTCCCCCTAGCTGGG
CTGGGGCCCAGCTCCACCCCCTCAGGCTATTCAATGGGGGTGCTTCCAGGAAGTCAGGGGCAGATTTAGT
CCAACCCGTTCCTCCATAAAGGCCCTGACATCCCAGGAGCCAGCAGAGGCAGGGCAGGTTGGAGCGGAGA
CGCATCACCTCTGCGCGCCGCACCGGTGCCACCATGGTGAGCAAGGGCGAGGAGACCACAATGGGCGTAA
TCAAGCCCGACATGAAGATCAAGCTGAAGATGGAGGGCAACGTGAATGGCCACGCCTTCGTGATCGAGGG
CGAGGGCGAGGGCAAGCCCTACGACGGCACCAACACCATCAACCTGGAGGTGAAGGAGGGAGCCCCCCTG
CCCTTCTCCTACGACATTCTGACCACCGCGTTCGCCTACGGCAACAGGGCCTTCACCAAGTACCCCGACG
ACATCCCCAACTACTTCAAGCAGTCCTTCCCCGAGGGCTACTCTTGGGAGCGCACCATGACCTTCGAGGA
CAAGGGCATCGTGAAGGTGAAGTCCGACATCTCCATGGAGGAGGACTCCTTCATCTACGAGATACACCTC
AAGGGCGAGAACTTCCCCCCCAACGGCCCCGTGATGCAGAAGAAGACCACCGGCTGGGACGCCTCCACCG
AGAGGATGTACGTGCGCGACGGCGTGCTGAAGGGCGACGTCAAGCACAAGCTGCTGCTGGAGGGCGGCGG
CCACCACCGCGTTGACTTCAAGACCATCTACAGGGCCAAGAAGGCGGTGAAGCTGCCCGACTATCACTTT
GTGGACCACCGCATCGAGATCCTGAACCACGACAAGGACTACAACAAGGTGACCGTTTACGAGAGCGCCG
TGGCCCGCATGATGAAGCGGCTGGTGTACATCAGCAAGATCAGCGGCCACCTGAGCCTGGAAGAGATCCA
GCGGATCGGCAAGGTGTCCATCAAGAACAACCAGCGGGACAACATCACCGGCGTGCTGCTGTACCTGCAG
GGCCTGTTCTTCCAGATCCTGGAAGGCGAGAACGAGAAGGTGGACAAGCTGTACAAGAAAATCCTGGTGG
ACGACCGGCACACCAACATCCTGTGCCTGAAAACCGAGTACGACAT
Features (pLannotate 1.2.2; 16 found; start..end, strand, type, name):
    820..1408    +  misc_feature   WPRE: woodchuck hepatitis virus posttranscriptional regulatory element
   1423..1443    +  misc_feature   MCS (fragment): pUC18/19 multiple cloning site
   1454..1531    +  CDS            HBB (fragment): HBB_PONPY - Experimental evidence at transcript level: Swiss-Prot protein existence level 2. Involved in oxygen transport from the lung to the various peripheral tissues. From Pongo pygmaeus (Bornean orangutan).
   1535..1929    +  polyA_signal   β-globin poly(A): human β-globin polyadenylation signal
   2213..2345    +  repeat_region  AAV2 ITR (fragment): inverted terminal repeat of adeno-associated virus serotype 2 inverted
   2340..2409    +  CDS            lacZα (fragment): LacZα fragment of β-galactosidase; lacZ fragment
   2420..2725    +  CDS            M13 gene IV (fragment) (sequence partly withheld): pIV; IV; phage assembly
   2713..3141    +  rep_origin     f1 ori (sequence partly withheld): f1 bacteriophage origin of replication; arrow indicates direction of (+) strand synthesis
   3231..3634    +  CDS            M13 gene II (fragment) (sequence partly withheld): pII; II; replication
   3642..3741    -  misc_feature   bom (fragment): basis of mobility region from pBR322
   3843..3878    -  CDS            rop (fragment): Rop protein, which maintains plasmids at low copy number; rop
   3973..4077    +  promoter       AmpR promoter: bla
   4078..4938    +  CDS            AmpR: β-lactamase; bla; confers resistance to ampicillin, carbenicillin, and related antibiotics
   5109..5697    +  rep_origin     ori: high-copy-number ColE1/pMB1/pBR322/pUC origin of replication
   5857..5914    -  repeat_region  AAV2 ITR (fragment): inverted terminal repeat of adeno-associated virus serotype 2 inverted
   6574..7248    +  CDS            mTFP1: mTFP1 is a basic (constitutively fluorescent) cyan fluorescent protein published in 2006, derived from Clavularia sp.. It has low acid sensitivity.
