[The description below was written by a language model from this plasmid's Addgene catalogue record and pLannotate feature annotations shown in this document.]
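Description:
pAAV-mGFAP(ABC1D)-2pabPAC(F198Y) is an AAV transfer plasmid for producing recombinant adeno-associated virus that expresses an optogenetic adenylyl cyclase tool in astrocytes. The 7,496 nt sequenced record shows a high-copy ColE1/pUC-type origin, an ampicillin resistance cassette (bla with its own promoter) and an f1 phage origin flanked by short remnants of M13, lacZα, bom and rop sequences carried over from older cloning vectors. Two AAV2 inverted terminal repeats, both annotated only as fragments, bracket the expression cassette. ITRs supply the signals for replication and packaging of the intervening DNA into AAV capsids, and their tendency to recombine in bacteria fits with the record's use of a recombination-deficient host strain.

The payload is 2pabPAC(F198Y), a blue-light-activated tool that raises intracellular cAMP when illuminated. According to the record, the F198Y point mutation reduces its constitutive activity. Expression is driven by the mGFAP(ABC1D) promoter, a compact GFAP-derived promoter used for astrocyte targeting. The automated annotation does not label the promoter or the cyclase coding region, which presumably lie in the unannotated stretch between the upstream ITR and the WPRE. It does detect an mTFP1 cyan fluorescent protein coding sequence in that region, though the catalogue fields do not say how this relates to the 2pabPAC insert. Downstream, a WPRE enhances transcript stability and expression, followed by a human β-globin polyadenylation signal that includes a short β-globin coding remnant. The construct is intended for light-controlled elevation of astrocytic cAMP, and the depositors' associated work concerns astrocytic cAMP and cerebral blood flow in mice.
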