Addgene plasmid #234548: pAAV-mGFAP(ABC1D)-2pabPAC(F198Y)
Purpose: to express a version with reduced constitutive activity (thanks to point mutation F198Y) of the optogenetic tool 2pabPAC, which increases cAMP levels when stimulated by blue light, in astrocytes
Depositing lab: Hajime Hirase. Depositing organization: University of Copenhagen. Publication: Cerebral blood flow is modulated by astrocytic cAMP elevation independently of IP(3)R2-mediated Ca(2+) signaling in mice. Vittani M, Herlo R, Wang X, Christensen MDB, Vo CT, Mishima T, Kusk P, Konno A, Hirai H, Tsuboi T, Kitaguchi T, Kjaerby C, Asiminas A, Yokoyama T, Sakamoto M, Nedergaard M, Hirase H. Proc Natl Acad Sci U S A. 2025 Jul 8;122(27):e2422069122. doi: 10.1073/pnas.2422069122. Epub 2025 Jul 1. PubMed 40591593.
Backbone
  Vector backbone: pAAV-mGFAP(ABC1D)-*-WPRE-HBGpA
  Vector type: AAV
Growth in bacteria
  Bacterial resistance: Ampicillin, 100 μg/mL
  Growth temperature: 30°C
  Growth strain: NEB Stable
  Copy number: High Copy
Gene/Insert
  Gene/Insert name: 2pabPAC(F198Y)
  Species: Other
  Mutation: F198Y
  Promoter: mGFAP(ABC1D)
  Cloning method: Restriction Enzyme; 5′ cloning site Unknown (unknown if destroyed)
Terms and licenses: Academic/Nonprofit Terms; Industry Terms: Not Available to Industry
How to cite: pAAV-mGFAP(ABC1D)-2pabPAC(F198Y) was a gift from Hajime Hirase (Addgene plasmid # 234548 ; http://n2t.net/addgene:234548 ; RRID:Addgene_234548)
